>Addgene plasmid #114989 | PXC1 J2_pECIA2 | addgene full sequence | sequence record 227296 | Addgene NGS Result
GTAAAACGACGGCCAGTGAATTAATTCGTTGCAGGACAGGATGTGGTGCCCGATGTGACTAGCTCTTTGC
TGCAGGCCGTCCTATCCTCTGGTTCCGATAAGAGACCCAGAACTCCGGCCCCCCACCGCCCACCGCCACC
CCCATACATATGTGGTACGCAAGTAAGAGTGCCTGCGCATGCCCCATGTGCCCCACCAAGAGCTTTGCAT
CCCATACAAGTCCCCAAAGTGGAGAACCGAACCAATTCTTCGCGGGCAGAACAAAAGCTTCTGCACACGT
CTCCACTCGAATTTGGAGCCGGCCGGCGTGTGCAAAAGAGGTGAATCGAACGAAAGACCCGTGTGTAAAG
CCGCGTTTCCAAAATGTATAAAACCGAGAGCATCTGGCCAATGTGCATCAGTTGTGGTCAGCAGCAAAAT
CAAGTGAATCATCTCAGTGCAACTAAAGGGGGGATCCGATCTCAATATGAAGTTATGCATATTACTGGCC
GTCGTGGCCTTTGTTGGCCTCTCGCTCGGGAACGACACAAATGCTCTCACACTCTTCCGTCTCCAAACCG
ACACACACGGCAACCTCGCCGGAAACTGGACCGGCTCCGACGCTTGTACCTCCTCATGGCAAGGCGTTTC
TTGCTCACCATCTTCACACCGCGTCACTGAACTATCTCTCCCTTCCCTCTCCTTACGAGGACCATTAACC
TCTCTCTCCTCCTTAGACCAACTTCGTCTTCTTGACCTCCACGATAACAGACTCAACGGCACCGTTTCAC
CACTCACAAACTGTAAAAACCTCAGACTCGTTTATCTCGCCGGTAACGATCTCTCCGGTGAGATTCCTAA
AGAGATATCCTTTCTTAAACGGATGATACGTCTTGATCTCTCTGATAACAATATCCGTGGAGTTATACCA
AGAGAGATTCTCGGGTTTACCCGGGTTTTAACGATCCGGATCCAGAACAATGAGTTAACGGGTCGGATCC
CGGATTTTTCTCAGATGAAGTCACTTCTTGAATTGAATGTTTCCTTCAATGAGTTGCACGGAAACGTCTC
CGACGGCGTGGTGAAGAAATTTGGAGACTTGAGCTTTTCCGGTAACGAAGGATTATGCGGGTCGGATCCT
TTACCGGTTTGTACTATCACAAACGACCCGGAATCTTCTAACACTGATCAGATTGTTCCGTCGAATCCTA
CTTCGATTCCGCATTCTCCGGTTAGCGTTAGAGAACCGGAAATTCACAGTCATAGAGGGATTAAACTGGA
GGTGCTGTTCCAGGGACCAGGGAGCGACAAAACTCACACATGCCCACCGTGCCCAGCACCTGAACTCCTG
GGGGGACCGTCAGTCTTCCTCTTCCCCCCAAAACCCAAGGACACCCTCATGATCTCCCGGACCCCTGAGG
TCACATGCGTGGTGGTGGACGTGAGCCACGAAGACCCTGAGGTCAAGTTCAACTGGTACGTGGACGGCGT
GGAGGTGCATAATGCCAAGACAAAGCCGCGGGAGGAGCAGTACAACAGCACGTACCGTGTGGTCAGCGTC
CTCACCGTCCTGCACCAGGACTGGCTGAATGGCAAGGAGTACAAGTGCAAGGTCTCCAACAAAGCCCTCC
CAGCCCCCATCGAGAAAACCATCTCCAAAGCCAAAGGGCAGCCCCGAGAACCACAGGTGTACACCCTGCC
CCCATCCCGGGAGGAGATGACCAAGAACCAGGTCAGCCTGACCTGCCTGGTCAAAGGCTTCTATCCCAGC
GACATCGCCGTGGAGTGGGAGAGCAATGGGCAGCCGGAGAACAACTACAAGACCACGCCTCCCGTGCTGG
ACTCCGACGGCTCCTTCTTCCTCTACAGCAAGCTCACCGTGGACAAGAGCAGGTGGCAGCAGGGGAACGT
CTTCTCATGCTCCGTGATGCATGAGGGTCTGCACAACCACTACACGCAGAAGAGCCTCTCCCTGTCTCCG
GGTAAATCTAGAGGGCCCTTCGAAGGTAAGCCTATCCCTAACCCTCTCCTCGGTCTCGATTCTACGCGTA
CCGGTCATCATCACCATCACCATTGAGTTTAAACCCGCTGATCAGCCTCGACTGTGCCTTCTAAGGCCTG
AGCTCGCTGATCAGCCTCGATCGAGGATCCAGACATGATAAGATACATTGATGAGTTTGGACAAACCACA
ACTAGAATGCAGTGAAAAAAATGCTTTATTTGTGAAATTTGTGATGCTATTGCTTTATTTGTAACCATTA
TAAGCTGCAATAAACAAGTTAACAACAACAATTGCATTCATTTTATGTTTCAGGTTCAGGGGGAGGTGTG
GGAGGTTTTTTAAAGCAAGTAAAACCTCTACAAATGTGGTATGGCTGATTATGATCAGTCGACCTGCAGG
CATGCAAGCTTGGCGTAATCATGGTCATAGCTGTTTCCTGTGTGAAATTGTTATCCGCTCACAATTCCAC
ACAACATACGAGCCGGAAGCATAAAGTGTAAAGCCTGGGGTGCCTAATGAGTGAGCTAACTCACATTAAT
TGCGTTGCGCTCACTGCCCGCTTTCCAGTCGGGAAACCTGTCGTGCCAGCTGCATTAATGAATCGGCCAA
CGCGCGGGGAGAGGCGGTTTGCGTATTGGGCGCTCTTCCGCTTCCTCGCTCACTGACTCGCTGCGCTCGG
TCGTTCGGCTGCGGCGAGCGGTATCAGCTCACTCAAAGGCGGTAATACGGTTATCCACAGAATCAGGGGA
TAACGCAGGAAAGAACATGTGAGCAAAAGGCCAGCAAAAGGCCAGGAACCGTAAAAAGGCCGCGTTGCTG
GCGTTTTTCCATAGGCTCCGCCCCCCTGACGAGCATCACAAAAATCGACGCTCAAGTCAGAGGTGGCGAA
ACCCGACAGGACTATAAAGATACCAGGCGTTTCCCCCTGGAAGCTCCCTCGTGCGCTCTCCTGTTCCGAC
CCTGCCGCTTACCGGATACCTGTCCGCCTTTCTCCCTTCGGGAAGCGTGGCGCTTTCTCATAGCTCACGC
TGTAGGTATCTCAGTTCGGTGTAGGTCGTTCGCTCCAAGCTGGGCTGTGTGCACGAACCCCCCGTTCAGC
CCGACCGCTGCGCCTTATCCGGTAACTATCGTCTTGAGTCCAACCCGGTAAGACACGACTTATCGCCACT
GGCAGCAGCCACTGGTAACAGGATTAGCAGAGCGAGGTATGTAGGCGGTGCTACAGAGTTCTTGAAGTGG
TGGCCTAACTACGGCTACACTAGAAGAACAGTATTTGGTATCTGCGCTCTGCTGAAGCCAGTTACCTTCG
GAAAAAGAGTTGGTAGCTCTTGATCCGGCAAACAAACCACCGCTGGTAGCGGTGGTTTTTTTGTTTGCAA
GCAGCAGATTACGCGCAGAAAAAAAGGATCTCAAGAAGATCCTTTGATCTTTTCTACGGGGTCTGACGCT
CAGTGGAACGAAAACTCACGTTAAGGGATTTTGGTCATGAGATTATCAAAAAGGATCTTCACCTAGATCC
TTTTAAATTAAAAATGAAGTTTTAAATCAATCTAAAGTATATATGAGTAAACTTGGTCTGACAGTTACCA
ATGCTTAATCAGTGAGGCACCTATCTCAGCGATCTGTCTATTTCGTTCATCCATAGTTGCCTGACTCCCC
GTCGTGTAGATAACTACGATACGGGAGGGCTTACCATCTGGCCCCAGTGCTGCAATGATACCGCGAGACC
CACGCTCACCGGCTCCAGATTTATCAGCAATAAACCAGCCAGCCGGAAGGGCCGAGCGCAGAAGTGGTCC
TGCAACTTTATCCGCCTCCATCCAGTCTATTAATTGTTGCCGGGAAGCTAGAGTAAGTAGTTCGCCAGTT
AATAGTTTGCGCAACGTTGTTGCCATTGCTACAGGCATCGTGGTGTCACGCTCGTCGTTTGGTATGGCTT
CATTCAGCTCCGGTTCCCAACGATCAAGGCGAGTTACATGATCCCCCATGTTGTGCAAAAAAGCGGTTAG
CTCCTTCGGTCCTCCGATCGTTGTCAGAAGTAAGTTGGCCGCAGTGTTATCACTCATGGTTATGGCAGCA
CTGCATAATTCTCTTACTGTCATGCCATCCGTAAGATGCTTTTCTGTGACTGGTGAGTACTCAACCAAGT
CATTCTGAGAATAGTGTATGCGGCGACCGAGTTGCTCTTGCCCGGCGTCAATACGGGATAATACCGCGCC
ACATAGCAGAACTTTAAAAGTGCTCATCATTGGAAAACGTTCTTCGGGGCGAAAACTCTCAAGGATCTTA
CCGCTGTTGAGATCCAGTTCGATGTAACCCACTCGTGCACCCAACTGATCTTCAGCATCTTTTACTTTCA
CCAGCGTTTCTGGGTGAGCAAAAACAGGAAGGCAAAATGCCGCAAAAAAGGGAATAAGGGCGACACGGAA
ATGTTGAATACTCATACTCTTCCTTTTTCAATATTATTGAAGCATTTATCAGGGTTATTGTCTCATGAGC
GGATACATATTTGAATGTATTTAGAAAAATAAACAAATAGGGGTTCCGCGCACATTTCCCCGAAAAGTGC
CACCTGACGTCTAAGAAACCATTATTATCATGACATTAACCTATAAAAATAGGCGTATCACGAGGCCCTT
TCGTCTCGCGCGTTTCGGTGATGACGGTGAAAACCTCTGACACATGCAGCTCCCGGAGACGGTCACAGCT
TGTCTGTAAGCGGATGCCGGGAGCAGACAAGCCCGTCAGGGCGCGTCAGCGGGTGTTGGCGGGTGTCGGG
GCTGGCTTAACTATGCGGCATCAGAGCAGATTGTACTGAGAGTGCACCATATGCGGTGTGAAATACCGCA
CAGATGCGTAAGGAGAAAATACCGCATCAGGCGCCATTCGCCATTCAGGCTGCGCAACTGTTGGGAAGGG
CGATCGGTGCGGGCCTCTTCGCTATTACGCCAGCTGGCGAAAGGGGGATGTGCTGCAAGGCGATTAAGTT
GGGTAACGCCAGGGTTTTCCCAGTCACGACGTT
Features (pLannotate 1.2.2; 18 found; start..end, strand, type, name):
     23..449     +  promoter       MT promoter: Drosophila metallothionein promoter
    467..520     +  sig_peptide    BiP signal sequence: Drosophila BiP signal sequence
    521..1255    +  CDS            PXC1 (fragment): PXC1_ARATH - Experimental evidence at protein level: Swiss-Prot protein existence level 1. Leucine-rich repeat receptor-like protein kinase involved in secondary cell wall formation in xylem fibers. May play a role in a regulatory network which also incorporates the TDR/PXY signaling pathway and regulates the maturation of interfascicular fiber cells. May promote the initiation of secondary cell wall deposition during the procedure of cell expansion. From Arabidopsis thaliana (Mouse-ear cress).
   1286..1966    +  CDS            IGHG1 (fragment): IGHG1_HUMAN - Experimental evidence at protein level: Swiss-Prot protein existence level 1. Constant region of immunoglobulin heavy chains. Immunoglobulins, also known as antibodies, are membrane-bound or secreted glycoproteins produced by B lymphocytes. In the recognition phase of humoral immunity, the membrane-bound immunoglobulins serve as receptors which, upon binding of a specific antigen, trigger the clonal expansion and differentiation of B lymphocytes into immunoglobulins- secreting plasma cells. Secreted immunoglobulins mediate the effector phase of humoral immunity, which results in
   1985..2026    +  CDS            V5 tag: epitope tag from simian virus 5
   2126..2260    -  polyA_signal   SV40 poly(A) signal: SV40 polyadenylation signal
   2283..2367    -  CDS            large T antigen (fragment): large T antigen from SV40 (simian virus 40)
   2367..2391    +  misc_feature   MCS (fragment): pUC18/19 multiple cloning site
   2428..2444    -  protein_bind   lac operator: The lac repressor binds to the lac operator to inhibit transcription in E. coli. This inhibition can be relieved by adding lactose or isopropyl-β-D-thiogalactopyranoside (IPTG). lac repressor encoded by lacI
   2452..2482    -  promoter       lac promoter: promoter for the E. coli lac operon
   2497..2518    -  protein_bind   CAP binding site: CAP binding activates transcription in the presence of cAMP. E. coli catabolite activator protein
   2531..2623    -  CDS            lacI (fragment): lac repressor; lacI; The lac repressor binds to the lac operator to inhibit transcription in E. coli. This inhibition can be relieved by adding lactose or isopropyl-β-D-thiogalactopyranoside (IPTG).
   2806..3394    -  rep_origin     ori: high-copy-number ColE1/pMB1/pBR322/pUC origin of replication
   3565..4425    -  CDS            AmpR: β-lactamase; bla; confers resistance to ampicillin, carbenicillin, and related antibiotics
   4426..4530    -  promoter       AmpR promoter: bla
   4625..4660    +  CDS            rop (fragment): Rop protein, which maintains plasmids at low copy number; rop
   4762..4861    +  misc_feature   bom (fragment): basis of mobility region from pBR322
   4867..21      -  CDS            lacZα (fragment) (across the origin): LacZα fragment of β-galactosidase; lacZ fragment
