[The description below was written by a language model from this plasmid's Addgene catalogue record and pLannotate feature annotations shown in this document.]
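Description:
PXC1 J2_pECIA2 is an insect-cell expression plasmid built on the pECIA2 backbone and designed to produce a secreted, tagged ectodomain of an Arabidopsis thaliana receptor kinase in Drosophila cell culture. The sequenced record is about 5 kb. In E. coli the plasmid is maintained at high copy through a ColE1/pUC-type origin and selected with ampicillin via the β-lactamase gene. Short remnants of lac regulatory elements, lacZα, rop and bom are also annotated, but these are cloning-vector leftovers with no stated function here.

The expression cassette is driven by the Drosophila metallothionein promoter, so transcription is switched on by adding copper sulfate to the culture. Downstream, a Drosophila BiP signal sequence directs the product into the secretory pathway. It is followed by the insert, a fragment of AT2G36570 (PXC1, PXY/TDR-correlated 1) corresponding to the extracellular domain of this leucine-rich repeat receptor kinase, which was introduced by ligation-independent cloning. The ectodomain is fused at its C terminus to a human IgG1 Fc region and then a V5 epitope. The record also lists a hexahistidine tag, although the feature table does not annotate it separately. An SV40 polyadenylation signal is annotated after the coding region, on the opposite strand in the table.

The depositor designates this plasmid as the "bait" vector, to be paired with the matching PXC1 "prey" construct in pECIA14. It belongs to a set of constructs used to map interactions among the extracellular domains of Arabidopsis LRR receptor kinases. The Fc, V5 and His tags offer standard handles for capture, detection and purification of the secreted protein.
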