Addgene plasmid #114989: PXC1 J2_pECIA2
Purpose: Bait vector PXC1 J2_pECIA2 should be used with prey vector PXC1 J2_pECIA14.
Depositing lab: Youssef Belkhadir. Depositing organization: Gregor Mendel Institute of Molecular Plant Biology. Publication: An extracellular network of Arabidopsis leucine-rich repeat receptor kinases. Smakowska-Luzan E, Mott GA, Parys K, Stegmann M, Howton TC, Layeghifard M, Neuhold J, Lehner A, Kong J, Grunwald K, Weinberger N, Satbhai SB, Mayer D, Busch W, Madalinski M, Stolt-Bergner P, Provart NJ, Mukhtar MS, Zipfel C, Desveaux D, Guttman DS, Belkhadir Y. Nature. 2018 Jan 18;553(7688):342-346. doi: 10.1038/nature25184. Epub 2018 Jan 10. PubMed 29320478.
Backbone
  Vector backbone: pECIA2
  Backbone manufacturer: Chris Garcia (Addgene plasmid # 47032)
  Vector type: Insect Expression
Growth in bacteria
  Bacterial resistance: Ampicillin, 100 μg/mL
  Growth temperature: 37°C
  Growth strain: DH5alpha
  Copy number: High Copy
Gene/Insert
  Gene/Insert name: AT2G36570
  Species: A. thaliana (mustard weed)
  Entrez Gene: AT2G36570 (a.k.a. AT2G36570, F1O11.20, F1O11_20, PXC1, PXY/TDR-correlated 1)
  Promoter: Metallothionein (Copper-Inducible)
  Tag / fusion protein: Fc, V5 and hexahistidine tags (C terminal on backbone)
  Cloning method: Ligation Independent Cloning
Terms and licenses: Academic/Nonprofit Terms; Industry Terms: Not Available to Industry
Depositor comments: Plasmid for secreted expression in Drosophila cell culture by induction via CuSO4. Insert is an extracellular domain of indicated LRR-RK, C-terminally tagged with Fc, V5 and hexahistidine tags. Insert Protein Sequence: NDTNALTLFRLQTDTHGNLAGNWTGSDACTSSWQGVSCSPSSHRVTELSLPSLSLRGPLTSLSSLDQLRLLDLHDNRLNGTVSPLTNCKNLRLVYLAGNDLSGEIPKEISFLKRMIRLDLSDNNIRGVIPREILGFTRVLTIRIQNNELTGRIPDFSQMKSLLELNVSFNELHGNVSDGVVKKFGDLSFSGNEGLCGSDPLPVCTITNDPESSNTDQIVPSNPTSIPHSPVSVREPEIHSHRGIK
How to cite: PXC1 J2_pECIA2 was a gift from Youssef Belkhadir (Addgene plasmid # 114989 ; http://n2t.net/addgene:114989 ; RRID:Addgene_114989)
